Addgene plasmid #160920: pAGM9121_pDHAS
Purpose: Dihydroxyacetone synthase (DHAS) promoter module for episomal P. pastoris promoter shuffling
Depositing lab: Sylvestre Marillonnet. Depositing organization: Leibniz Institute of Plant Biochemistry (IPB). Publication: Improving the Heterologous Production of Fungal Peroxygenases through an Episomal Pichia pastoris Promoter and Signal Peptide Shuffling System. Pullmann P, Weissenborn MJ. ACS Synth Biol. 2021 Jun 2. doi: 10.1021/acssynbio.0c00641. PubMed 34075757.
Backbone
  Vector backbone: pAGM9121
  Vector type: Synthetic Biology
Growth in bacteria
  Bacterial resistance: Spectinomycin, 50 μg/mL
  Growth temperature: 37°C
  Growth strain: DH5alpha
  Copy number: High Copy
Gene/Insert
  Gene/Insert name: Dihydroxyacetone synthase promoter (alt name: DHAS)
  Species: Hansenula polymorpha
  Mutation: BsaI and BbsI domesticated
  Cloning method: Restriction Enzyme; 5′ cloning site Unknown (unknown if destroyed)
Terms and licenses: Academic/Nonprofit Terms; Industry Terms: Not Available to Industry
Depositor comments: Please visit https://www.biorxiv.org/content/10.1101/2020.12.23.424034v1 for bioRxiv preprint.
How to cite: pAGM9121_pDHAS was a gift from Sylvestre Marillonnet (Addgene plasmid # 160920 ; http://n2t.net/addgene:160920 ; RRID:Addgene_160920)
