[The description below was written by a language model from this plasmid's Addgene catalogue record and pLannotate feature annotations shown in this document.]
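Description:
pAGM9121_pDHAS is a small (about 3.6 kb) synthetic biology part plasmid built on the pAGM9121 backbone. It stores a single promoter module for modular assembly and is not an expression vector in its own right. It is propagated in E. coli from a high-copy ColE1/pUC-type origin and selected with spectinomycin through an aadA aminoglycoside adenylyltransferase gene. The annotation also picks up a fragment of a class 1 integron Pc promoter and a short gentamicin acetyltransferase remnant just upstream of aadA. These probably reflect the integron-derived origin of the resistance cassette, and the catalogue lists only spectinomycin as the bacterial resistance. No yeast replication origin or yeast selection marker is annotated, which fits a bacterial storage and donor plasmid.

The insert is the dihydroxyacetone synthase (DHAS) promoter, recorded as originating from Hansenula polymorpha. It has been "domesticated" by removing internal BsaI and BbsI recognition sites, so these type IIS enzymes can be used in Golden Gate-style assembly without cutting inside the part. The automated feature table does not label the promoter itself. The region beyond the origin carries only two short hits to yeast coding sequences (GUK1 and RVS161 fragments), which are most likely weak similarity matches within or beside the insert and not functional genes. The exact flanking cloning sites and overhangs are not stated.

According to the record, the module is one element of an episomal Pichia pastoris promoter shuffling system. In that system, alternative promoter parts are combined with signal peptide parts to find combinations that improve heterologous production of fungal peroxygenases.
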