Features (pLannotate 1.2.2; 6 found; start..end, strand, type, name):
     23..46      +  promoter       Pc promoter (fragment): intI1 (promoter lies within the coding sequence); class 1 integron promoter
    222..278     +  CDS            GmR (fragment): gentamycin acetyltransferase; aacC1; confers resistance to gentamycin
    289..1076    +  CDS            SmR (fragment): aminoglycoside adenylyltransferase (Murphy, 1985); aadA; confers resistance to spectinomycin and streptomycin
   1417..2005    +  rep_origin     ori: high-copy-number ColE1/pMB1/pBR322/pUC origin of replication
   2147..2218    +  CDS            GUK1 (fragment): KGUA_YEAST - Experimental evidence at protein level: Swiss-Prot protein existence level 1. Essential for recycling GMP and indirectly, cGMP. From Saccharomyces cerevisiae (strain ATCC 204508 / S288c) (Baker's yeast).
   3004..3135    -  CDS            RVS161 (fragment): RV161_CANAL - Experimental evidence at protein level: Swiss-Prot protein existence level 1. Component of a cytoskeletal structure that is required for the formation of endocytic vesicles at the plasma membrane level. Plays an important role in virulence. From Candida albicans (strain SC5314 / ATCC MYA-2876) (Yeast).
>Addgene plasmid #160920 | pAGM9121_pDHAS | addgene full sequence | sequence record 316795 | Addgene NGS Result
GTGCCGAGGCACGAACCCAGTGGACATAAGCCTGTTCGGTTCGTAAGCTGTAATGCAAGTAGCGTATGCG
CTCACGCAACTGGTCCAGAACCTTGACCGAACGCAGCGGTGGTAACGGCGCAGTGGCGGTTTTCATGGCT
TGTTATGACTGTTTTTTTGGGGTACAGTCTATGCCTCGGGCATCCAAGCAGCAAGCGCGTTACGCCGTGG
GTCGATGTTTGATGTTATGGAGCAGCAACGATGTTACGCAGCAGGGCAGTCGCCCTAAAACAAAGTTAAA
CATCATGGGGGAAGCGGTGATCGCCGAAGTATCGACTCAACTATCAGAGGTAGTTGGCGTCATCGAGCGC
CATCTCGAACCGACGTTGCTGGCCGTACATTTGTACGGCTCCGCAGTGGATGGCGGCCTGAAGCCACACA
GCGATATTGATTTGCTGGTTACGGTGACCGTAAGGCTTGATGAAACAACGCGGCGAGCTTTGATCAACGA
CCTTTTGGAAACTTCGGCTTCCCCTGGAGAGAGCGAGATTCTCCGCGCTGTAGAAGTCACCATTGTTGTG
CACGACGACATCATTCCGTGGCGTTATCCAGCTAAGCGCGAACTGCAATTTGGAGAATGGCAGCGCAATG
ACATTCTTGCAGGTATCTTCGAGCCAGCCACGATCGACATTGATCTGGCTATCTTGCTGACAAAAGCAAG
AGAACATAGCGTTGCCTTGGTAGGTCCAGCGGCGGAGGAACTCTTTGATCCGGTTCCTGAACAGGATCTA
TTTGAGGCGCTAAATGAAACCTTAACGCTATGGAACTCGCCGCCCGACTGGGCTGGCGATGAGCGAAATG
TAGTGCTTACGTTGTCCCGCATTTGGTACAGCGCAGTAACCGGCAAAATCGCGCCGAAGGATGTCGCTGC
CGACTGGGCAATGGAGCGCCTGCCGGCCCAGTATCAGCCCGTCATACTTGAAGCTAGACAGGCTTATCTT
GGACAAGAAGAAGATCGCTTGGCCTCGCGCGCAGATCAGTTGGAAGAATTTGTCCATTACGTGAAAGGCG
AGATCACCAAGGTAGTCGGCAAATAATGTCTAGCTAGAAATTCGTTCAAGCCGACGCCGCTTCGCGGCGC
GGCTTAACTCAAGCGTTAGATGCACTAAGCACATAATTGCTCACAGCCAAACTATCAGGTCAAGTCTGCT
TTTATTATTTTTAAGCGTGCATAATAAGCCCTACACAAATTGGGAGATATATCATGCTGTCAGACCAAGT
TTACTCATATATACTTTAGATTGATTTAAAACTTCATTTTTAATTTAAAAGGATCTAGGTGAAGATCCTT
TTTGATAATCTCATGACCAAAATCCCTTAACGTGAGTTTTCGTTCCACTGAGCGTCAGACCCCGTAGAAA
AGATCAAAGGATCTTCTTGAGATCCTTTTTTTCTGCGCGTAATCTGCTGCTTGCAAACAAAAAAACCACC
GCTACCAGCGGTGGTTTGTTTGCCGGATCAAGAGCTACCAACTCTTTTTCCGAAGGTAACTGGCTTCAGC
AGAGCGCAGATACCAAATACTGTTCTTCTAGTGTAGCCGTAGTTAGGCCACCACTTCAAGAACTCTGTAG
CACCGCCTACATACCTCGCTCTGCTAATCCTGTTACCAGTGGCTGCTGCCAGTGGCGATAAGTCGTGTCT
TACCGGGTTGGACTCAAGACGATAGTTACCGGATAAGGCGCAGCGGTCGGGCTGAACGGGGGGTTCGTGC
ACACAGCCCAGCTTGGAGCGAACGACCTACACCGAACTGAGATACCTACAGCGTGAGCTATGAGAAAGCG
CCACGCTTCCCGAAGGGAGAAAGGCGGACAGGTATCCGGTAAGCGGCAGGGTCGGAACAGGAGAGCGCAC
GAGGGAGCTTCCAGGGGGAAACGCCTGGTATCTTTATAGTCCTGTCGGGTTTCGCCACCTCTGACTTGAG
CGTCGATTTTTGTGATGCTCGTCAGGGGGGCGGAGCCTATGGAAAAACGCCAGCAACGCGGCCTTTTTAC
GGTTCCTGCACTCTGTGGTCTCAAACGCTCGAGAGCCGTGGAACAGAGTCCCCTGAATCTCTTGCCAAGC
GGCTTGCTGCTGCATCTGCGGAGATGGAGTACGCCAGGGCAGTGGACACGACAAGGTCATTGTCAACGAT
GACCTTGAGAAGGCGTACTCTGAGCTGAAGGAGTTCATTTTCGCCGAGCCCATCTAAGCATTCATAAATT
TTTAATATCTAGAGCTCTCATACGGGACAGTATCTCCTCCAACCTTGCGTCAAGCTTGTCCTCTTCATGC
TCCTCAACAGTCATGGCATCCAGCTGCTGCTGCTTTTGCTCCAGCCTGGCATATATGTCGCCATACAGCT
TGAGTTGGATTTTGATGAAACTCTCAAAGGTAGGGTCCACCAGTGACAGTCGCAGCGCAATGAACTGCTC
GATTTCGTTCTTGAGCCGTGTGTTGATGTCCGTGTAGATATTTTCTGCCTCGTCGTACTCAACTTTGAAC
TTCTGCAGCTTGTCCAGGCTCTTCTGTAACTGGTCTGTTTTCTCGGTGTGATGCTGCTCGGTCACCTGTC
GCTCAATCGCTTCGTACTCGCTCTGCAGCTTCGAAACCTTGAATCGTGAAACGTCGTAATCCACCTTTTT
GCGTGCGCGCTTCTTGATCAGCTTGTTGATCTCGTCGTTGTACTTCTTCAGCTCGTTAATCGGCTCCACG
ACCGTGATGCTCATTGGCTCCAGAATTTCTGGCAGAATATTGTCTTTGATGTCTACCACCATCTGCAGAT
AATTCAGAGAAATACCATCTCTGGGGTTCACCTTGTGCTCTTCTGGCCGTTCCGCAGCTTCCGACCGCTT
ATCAGCCTTGAGCTCAAAGCTATAGTCTCCGTAAAACGAGTCCAGTGTTCTAGCCATATTTATCTGAGTC
TCGAGCAGATTCTCCGAAATTGCCCACAAAACGGCCTAGTTCCTGGTCCAGCTCGTTGGTGTAAGTCTCG
AGTTTGCGGAAATTGGCCTCCTGGACGTCAAACTCAGGATCAACAGAGGGCTCACCTTTGTTTGTGCGTA
GTATCACATGTGCTCCGGCACGATTGACAGCTTTTTTAAACCCAACCCATGACATGTCGAGGAAAGGGTC
GTTTCGGGGAGTTAAATATTTTTGGCTATGTAGCAGACATGTTTCGACGCTGGCGTCGCGTCGATCGGAA
AATATTACCCCAGGAACAAGCACTTGCTTGGGTTAGCCACCACCCTGCGCAAGCCTTTTTGCCGGCTCTA
CACAGGGCCAATGAAATCTGGGCGGAATCTGAAACCGATGAAACGGACGACACTGGCAACAAGCTCACTG
CACTATTTTATTTTTCTAGTGAAATAGCCTATCCTCGTCTCGCTCCCCTCATACCTGTAAAGGGGTGCAA
TTTAGCCTCGTTCCAGCCATTCACGGGCCACTCAACAACACGTCGGCTACCATGGGGTGCTTGGGCACCA
AAAGGCCTATAAATAGGCCCCCATCCGTCTGCTACACAGTCATCTCTGTCTTTTCTTCCCATCATACAAA
ATGCGAGACCACGAA
